>Addgene plasmid #128867 | pMV1 | addgene full sequence | sequence record 254175 | Addgene NGS Result
CAAGGCGATTAAGTTGGGTAACGCCAGGGTTTTCCCAGTCACGACGTTGTAAAACGACGGCCAGTGAATT
CGAGCTCGGTACCTCGCGAATGCATCTAGATATCGGATCCCGGTCTCGTATGAGCTCTAGTACGGATTAG
AAGCCGCCGAGCGGGTGACAGCCCTCCGAAGGAAGACTCTCCTCCGTGCGTCCTCGTCTTCACCGGTCGC
GTTCCTGAAACGCAGATGTGCCTCGCGCCGCACTGCTCCGAACAATAAAGATTCTACAATACTAGCTTTT
ATGGTTATGAAGAGGAAAAATTGGCAGTAACCTGGCCCCACAAACCTTCAAATGAACGAATCAAATTAAC
AACCATAGGATGATAATGCGATTAGTTTTTTAGCCTTATTTCTGGGGTAATTAATCAGCGAAGCGATGAT
TTTTGATCTATTAACAGATATATAAATGCAAAAACTGCATAACCACTTTAACTAATACTTTCAACATTTT
CGGTTTGTATTACTTCTTATTCAAATGTAATAAAAGTATCAACAAAAAATTGTTAATATACCTCTATACT
TTAACGTCAAGGAGAAAAAACCCCGGATTCTAGGAACAGAGACCGGGCCCGTCGACTGCAGAGGCCTGCA
TGCAAGCTTGGCGTAATCATGGTCATAGCTGTTTCCTGTGTGAAATTGTTATCCGCTCACAATTCCACAC
AACATACGAGCCGGAAGCATAAAGTGTAAAGCCTGGGGTGCCTAATGAGTGAGCTAACTCACATTAATTG
CGTTGCGCTCACTGCCCGCTTTCCAGTCGGGAAACCTGTCGTGCCAGCTGCATTAATGAATCGGCCAACG
CGCGGGGAGAGGCGGTTTGCGTATTGGGCGCTCTTCCGCTTCCTCGCTCACTGACTCGCTGCGCTCGGTC
GTTCGGCTGCGGCGAGCGGTATCAGCTCACTCAAAGGCGGTAATACGGTTATCCACAGAATCAGGGGATA
ACGCAGGAAAGAACATGTGAGCAAAAGGCCAGCAAAAGGCCAGGAACCGTAAAAAGGCCGCGTTGCTGGC
GTTTTTCCATAGGCTCCGCCCCCCTGACGAGCATCACAAAAATCGACGCTCAAGTCAGAGGTGGCGAAAC
CCGACAGGACTATAAAGATACCAGGCGTTTCCCCCTGGAAGCTCCCTCGTGCGCTCTCCTGTTCCGACCC
TGCCGCTTACCGGATACCTGTCCGCCTTTCTCCCTTCGGGAAGCGTGGCGCTTTCTCATAGCTCACGCTG
TAGGTATCTCAGTTCGGTGTAGGTCGTTCGCTCCAAGCTGGGCTGTGTGCACGAACCCCCCGTTCAGCCC
GACCGCTGCGCCTTATCCGGTAACTATCGTCTTGAGTCCAACCCGGTAAGACACGACTTATCGCCACTGG
CAGCAGCCACTGGTAACAGGATTAGCAGAGCGAGGTATGTAGGCGGTGCTACAGAGTTCTTGAAGTGGTG
GCCTAACTACGGCTACACTAGAAGAACAGTATTTGGTATCTGCGCTCTGCTGAAGCCAGTTACCTTCGGA
AAAAGAGTTGGTAGCTCTTGATCCGGCAAACAAACCACCGCTGGTAGCGGTGGTTTTTTTGTTTGCAAGC
AGCAGATTACGCGCAGAAAAAAAGGATCTCAAGAAGATCCTTTGATCTTTTCTACGGGGTCTGACGCTCA
GTGGAACGAAAACTCACGTTAAGGGATTTTGGTCATGAGATTATCAAAAAGGATCTTCACCTAGATCCTT
TTAAATTAAAAATGAAGTTTTAAATCAATCTAAAGTATATATGAGTAAACTTGGTCTGACAGTTACCAAT
GCTTAATCAGTGAGGCACCTATCTCAGCGATCTGTCTATTTCGTTCATCCATAGTTGCCTGACTCCCCGT
CGTGTAGATAACTACGATACGGGAGGGCTTACCATCTGGCCCCAGTGCTGCAATGATACCGCGAGATCCA
CGCTCACCGGCTCCAGATTTATCAGCAATAAACCAGCCAGCCGGAAGGGCCGAGCGCAGAAGTGGTCCTG
CAACTTTATCCGCCTCCATCCAGTCTATTAATTGTTGCCGGGAAGCTAGAGTAAGTAGTTCGCCAGTTAA
TAGTTTGCGCAACGTTGTTGCCATTGCTACAGGCATCGTGGTGTCACGCTCGTCGTTTGGTATGGCTTCA
TTCAGCTCCGGTTCCCAACGATCAAGGCGAGTTACATGATCCCCCATGTTGTGCAAAAAAGCGGTTAGCT
CCTTCGGTCCTCCGATCGTTGTCAGAAGTAAGTTGGCCGCAGTGTTATCACTCATGGTTATGGCAGCACT
GCATAATTCTCTTACTGTCATGCCATCCGTAAGATGCTTTTCTGTGACTGGTGAGTACTCAACCAAGTCA
TTCTGAGAATAGTGTATGCGGCGACCGAGTTGCTCTTGCCCGGCGTCAATACGGGATAATACCGCGCCAC
ATAGCAGAACTTTAAAAGTGCTCATCATTGGAAAACGTTCTTCGGGGCGAAAACTCTCAAGGATCTTACC
GCTGTTGAGATCCAGTTCGATGTAACCCACTCGTGCACCCAACTGATCTTCAGCATCTTTTACTTTCACC
AGCGTTTCTGGGTGAGCAAAAACAGGAAGGCAAAATGCCGCAAAAAAGGGAATAAGGGCGACACGGAAAT
GTTGAATACTCATACTCTTCCTTTTTCAATATTATTGAAGCATTTATCAGGGTTATTGTCTCATGAGCGG
ATACATATTTGAATGTATTTAGAAAAATAAACAAATAGGGGTTCCGCGCACATTTCCCCGAAAAGTGCCA
CCTGACGTCTAAGAAACCATTATTATCATGACATTAACCTATAAAAATAGGCGTATCACGAGGCCCTTTC
GTCTCGCGCGTTTCGGTGATGACGGTGAAAACCTCTGACACATGCAGCTCCCGGAGACGGTCACAGCTTG
TCTGTAAGCGGATGCCGGGAGCAGACAAGCCCGTCAGGGCGCGTCAGCGGGTGTTGGCGGGTGTCGGGGC
TGGCTTAACTATGCGGCATCAGAGCAGATTGTACTGAGAGTGCACCATATGCGGTGTGAAATACCGCACA
GATGCGTAAGGAGAAAATACCGCATCAGGCGCCATTCGCCATTCAGGCTGCGCAACTGTTGGGAAGGGCG
ATCGGTGCGGGCCTCTTCGCTATTACGCCAGCTGGCGAAAGGGGGATGTGCTG
Features (pLannotate 1.2.2; 11 found; start..end, strand, type, name):
    133..574     +  promoter       GAL1 promoter: S. cerevisiae GAL1; inducible promoter, regulated by Gal4
    676..692     -  protein_bind   lac operator: The lac repressor binds to the lac operator to inhibit transcription in E. coli. This inhibition can be relieved by adding lactose or isopropyl-β-D-thiogalactopyranoside (IPTG). lac repressor encoded by lacI
    700..730     -  promoter       lac promoter: promoter for the E. coli lac operon
    745..766     -  protein_bind   CAP binding site: CAP binding activates transcription in the presence of cAMP. E. coli catabolite activator protein
    779..871     -  CDS            lacI (fragment): lac repressor; lacI; The lac repressor binds to the lac operator to inhibit transcription in E. coli. This inhibition can be relieved by adding lactose or isopropyl-β-D-thiogalactopyranoside (IPTG).
   1054..1642    -  rep_origin     ori: high-copy-number ColE1/pMB1/pBR322/pUC origin of replication
   1813..2673    -  CDS            AmpR: β-lactamase; bla; confers resistance to ampicillin, carbenicillin, and related antibiotics
   2674..2778    -  promoter       AmpR promoter: bla
   2873..2908    +  CDS            rop (fragment): Rop protein, which maintains plasmids at low copy number; rop
   3010..3109    +  misc_feature   bom (fragment): basis of mobility region from pBR322
   3115..69      -  CDS            lacZα (fragment) (across the origin): LacZα fragment of β-galactosidase; lacZ fragment
