[The description below was written by a language model from this plasmid's Addgene catalogue record and pLannotate feature annotations shown in this document.]
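Description:
pMV1 is a small part-donor plasmid (about 3.2 kb) from the COSPLAY toolbox, a modular system for combinatorial assembly of yeast expression plasmids. It is built on pUC57BsaI, a pUC57-derived cloning backbone, and carries the Saccharomyces cerevisiae GAL1 promoter as the "position 2" module of the assembly scheme. The promoter, recorded as a 479 bp insert, was introduced by MEGAWHOP whole-plasmid PCR and is flanked by defined four-base junctions. The backbone name points to BsaI-based Golden Gate-type assembly, in which such junctions would serve as the overhangs that fix the module's place and orientation among neighbouring parts, but the record does not spell out the assembly chemistry.

The feature table agrees with the catalogue entry. The GAL1 promoter, a Gal4-regulated, galactose-inducible element, sits next to remnants of the pUC cloning region: a lacZα fragment, the lac promoter and operator, a CAP binding site and a short lacI fragment. Propagation in E. coli relies on the high-copy ColE1/pUC origin, and selection is by ampicillin resistance from the β-lactamase gene under its own promoter. Short rop and bom fragments are backbone leftovers and are unlikely to be functional.

No yeast origin, centromere, auxotrophic marker, coding sequence or terminator is annotated, so despite its "yeast expression" classification pMV1 is not an expression vector in its own right. It acts as a bacterial storage vector from which the GAL1 promoter is combined with other modules to build final plasmids in which a gene of interest is placed under galactose-inducible control.
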