Addgene plasmid #128867: pMV1
Purpose: Position 2 module- Gal1 promoter
Depositing lab: Gilles Charvin. Depositing organization: Institut de Genetique et de Biologie Moleculaire et Cellulaire (IGBMC). Publication: COSPLAY: An expandable toolbox for combinatorial and swift generation of expression plasmids in yeast. Goulev Y, Matifas A, Heyer V, Reina-San-Martin B, Charvin G. PLoS One. 2019 Aug 28;14(8):e0220694. doi: 10.1371/journal.pone.0220694. eCollection 2019. PubMed 31461461.
Backbone
  Vector backbone: pUC57BsaI
  Backbone size w/o insert (bp): 2724
  Total vector size (bp): 3203
  Modifications to backbone: Insertion of TATG-Gal1p-GAAC by MEGAWHOP
  Vector type: Yeast Expression, Synthetic Biology
Growth in bacteria
  Bacterial resistance: Ampicillin, 100 μg/mL
  Growth temperature: 37°C
  Growth strain: DH5alpha
  Copy number: Unknown
Gene/Insert
  Gene/Insert name: Gal1 promoter
  Species: S. cerevisiae (budding yeast)
  Insert size (bp): 479
Terms and licenses: Academic/Nonprofit Terms; Industry Terms: Not Available to Industry
Depositor comments: Please visit https://www.biorxiv.org/content/10.1101/630277v1 for BioRxiv preprint.
How to cite: pMV1 was a gift from Gilles Charvin (Addgene plasmid # 128867 ; http://n2t.net/addgene:128867 ; RRID:Addgene_128867)
